>Addgene plasmid #158273 | pLKO_HSV.AU1.Ollas_NGFR | addgene full sequence | sequence record 328314 | Addgene NGS Result
TCGACGGTATCGATCACGAGACTAGTATCGAGCGGCCGCCCCCTTCACCGAGGGCCTATTTCCCATGATT
CCTTCATATTTGCATATACGATACAAGGCTGTTAGAGAGATAATTGGAATTAATTTGACTGTAAACACAA
AGATATTAGTACAAAATACGTGACGTAGAAAGTAATAATTTCTTGGGTAGTTTGCAGTTTTAAAATTATG
TTTTAAAATGGACTATCATATGCTTACCGTAACTTGAAAGTATTTCGATTTCTTGGCTTTATATATCTTG
TGGAAAGGACGAAACACCGGGTCTTCGAGAAGACCTGTTTTAGAGCTAGAAATAGCAAGTTAAAATAAGG
CTAGTCCGTTATCAACTTGAAAAAGTGGCACCGAGTCGGTGCTTTTTTTAATTCTCGACCTCGAGACAAA
TGGCAGTATTCATCCACAATTTTAAAAGAAAAGGGGGGATTGGGGGGTACAGTGCAGGGGAAAGAATAGT
AGACATAATAGCAACAGACATACAAACTAAAGAATTACAAAAACAAATTACAAAAATTCAAAATTTTCGG
GTTTATTACAGGGACAGCAGAGATCCACTTTGGCCGCGGCTCGAGGCGATAAGCTTTGCAAAGATGGATA
AAGTTTTAAACAGAGAGGAATCTTTGCAGCTAATGGACCTTCTAGGTCTTGAAAGGAGTGGGAATTGGCT
CCGGTGCCCGTCAGTGGGCAGAGCGCACATCGCCCACAGTCCCCGAGAAGTTGGGGGGAGGGGTCGGCAA
TTGAACCGGTGCCTAGAGAAGGTGGCGCGGGGTAAACTGGGAAAGTGATGTCGTGTACTGGCTCCGCCTT
TTTCCCGAGGGTGGGGGAGAACCGTATATAAGTGCAGTAGTCGCCGTGAACGTTCTTTTTCGCAACGGGT
TTGCCGCCAGAACACAGGTAAGTGCCGTGTGTGGTTCCCGCGGGCCTGGCCTCTTTACGGGTTATGGCCC
TTGCGTGCCTTGAATTACTTCCACCTGGCTGCAGTACGTGATTCTTGATCCCGAGCTTCGGGTTGGAAGT
GGGTGGGAGAGTTCGAGGCCTTGCGCTTAAGGAGCCCCTTCGCCTCGTGCTTGAGTTGAGGCCTGGCCTG
GGCGCTGGGGCCGCCGCGTGCGAATCTGGTGGCACCTTCGCGCCTGTCTCGCTGCTTTCGATAAGTCTCT
AGCCATTTAAAATTTTTGATGACCTGCTGCGACGCTTTTTTTCTGGCAAGATAGTCTTGTAAATGCGGGC
CAAGATCTGCACACTGGTATTTCGGTTTTTGGGGCCGCGGGCGGCGACGGGGCCCGTGCGTCCCAGCGCA
CATGTTCGGCGAGGCGGGGCCTGCGAGCGCGGCCACCGAGAATCGGACGGGGGTAGTCTCAAGCTGGCCG
GCCTGCTCTGGTGCCTGGCCTCGCGCCGCCGTGTATCGCCCCGCCCTGGGCGGCAAGGCTGGCCCGGTCG
GCACCAGTTGCGTGAGCGGAAAGATGGCCGCTTCCCGGCCCTGCTGCAGGGAGCTCAAAATGGAGGACGC
GGCGCTCGGGAGAGCGGGCGGGTGAGTCACCCACACAAAGGAAAAGGGCCTTTCCGTCCTCAGCCGTCGC
TTCATGTGACTCCACGGAGTACCGGGCGCCGTCCAGGCACCTCGATTAGTTCTCGAGCTTTTGGAGTACG
TCGTCTTTAGGTTGGGGGGAGGGGTTTTATGCGATGGAGTTTCCCCACACTGAGTGGGTGGAGACTGAAG
TTAGGCCAGCTTGGCACTTGATGTAATTCTCCTTGGAATTTGCCCTTTTTGAGTTTGGATCTTGGTTCAT
TCTCAAGCCTCAGACAGTGGTTCAAAGTTTTTTTCTTCCATTTCAGGTGTCGTGAGGAATTCTGCAGTCG
ATCGACGGTACCGCGGGCCCGGGATCCACGGTCGCCACCATGGGGGCAGGTGCCACCGGCCGCGCCATGG
ACGGGCCGCGCCTGCTGCTGTTGCTGCTTCTGGGGGTGTCCCTTGGAGGTGCCAAGGAGGCATGCCAGCC
CGAGCTGGCCCCCGAGGACCCCGAGGACGGAGGAGGCGGGGGAGGGGACACCTATCGGTACATTGGAGGA
GGCGGGGGAGGGAGCGGCTTCGCCAACGAGCTGGGCCCCAGGCTGATGGGCAAGTGCCCCACAGGCCTGT
ACACACACAGCGGTGAGTGCTGCAAAGCCTGCAACCTGGGCGAGGGTGTGGCCCAGCCTTGTGGAGCCAA
CCAGACCGTGTGTGAGCCCTGCCTGGACAGCGTGACGTTCTCCGACGTGGTGAGCGCGACCGAGCCGTGC
AAGCCGTGCACCGAGTGCGTGGGGCTCCAGAGCATGTCGGCGCCGTGCGTGGAGGCCGACGACGCCGTGT
GCCGCTGCGCCTACGGCTACTACCAGGATGAGACGACTGGGCGCTGCGAGGCGTGCCGCGTGTGCGAGGC
GGGCTCGGGCCTCGTGTTCTCCTGCCAGGACAAGCAGAACACCGTGTGCGAGGAGTGCCCCGACGGCACG
TATTCCGACGAGGCCAACCACGTGGACCCGTGCCTGCCCTGCACCGTGTGCGAGGACACCGAGCGCCAGC
TCCGCGAGTGCACACGCTGGGCCGACGCCGAGTGCGAGGAGATCCCTGGCCGTTGGATTACACGGTCCAC
ACCCCCAGAGGGCTCGGACAGCACAGCCCCCAGCACCCAGGAGCCTGAGGCACCTCCAGAACAAGACCTC
ATAGCCAGCACGGTGGCAGGTGTGGTGACCACAGTGATGGGCAGCTCCCAGCCCGTGGTGACCCGAGGCA
CCACCGACAACCTCATCCCTGTCTATTGCTCCATCCTGGCTGCTGTGGTTGTGGGCCTTGTGGCCTACAT
AGCCTTCAAGAGGTGGAACAGGGGTATCCTCTAGAGCGGCCGCGTCGACAATCAACCTCTGGATTACAAA
ATTTGTGAAAGATTGACTGGTATTCTTAACTATGTTGCTCCTTTTACGCTATGTGGATACGCTGCTTTAA
TGCCTTTGTATCATGCTATTGCTTCCCGTATGGCTTTCATTTTCTCCTCCTTGTATAAATCCTGGTTGCT
GTCTCTTTATGAGGAGTTGTGGCCCGTTGTCAGGCAACGTGGCGTGGTGTGCACTGTGTTTGCTGACGCA
ACCCCCACTGGTTGGGGCATTGCCACCACCTGTCAGCTCCTTTCCGGGACTTTCGCTTTCCCCCTCCCTA
TTGCCACGGCGGAACTCATCGCCGCCTGCCTTGCCCGCTGCTGGACAGGGGCTCGGCTGTTGGGCACTGA
CAATTCCGTGGTGTTGTCGGGGAAGCTGACGTCCTTTCCATGGCTGCTCGCCTGTGTTGCCACCTGGATT
CTGCGCGGGACGTCCTTCTGCTACGTCCCTTCGGCCCTCAATCCAGCGGACCTTCCTTCCCGCGGCCTGC
TGCCGGCTCTGCGGCCTCTTCCGCATCTTCGCCTTCGCCCTCAGACGAGTCGGATCTCCCTTTGGGCCGC
CTCCCCGCCTGGGTACCTTTAAGACCAATGACTTACAAGGCAGCTGTAGATCTTAGCCACTTTTTAAAAG
AAAAGGGGGGACTGGAAGGGCTAATTCACTCCCAACGAAGATAAGATCTGCTTTTTGCTTGTACTGGGTC
TCTCTGGTTAGACCAGATCTGAGCCTGGGAGCTCTCTGGCTAACTAGGGAACCCACTGCTTAAGCCTCAA
TAAAGCTTGCCTTGAGTGCTTCAAGTAGTGTGTGCCCGTCTGTTGTGTGACTCTGGTAACTAGAGATCCC
TCAGACCCTTTTAGTCAGTGTGGAAAATCTCTAGCAGTAGTAGTTCATGTCATCTTATTATTCAGTATTT
ATAACTTGCAAAGAAATGAATATCAGAGAGTGAGAGGAACTTGTTTATTGCAGCTTATAATGGTTACAAA
TAAAGCAATAGCATCACAAATTTCACAAATAAAGCATTTTTTTCACTGCATTCTAGTTGTGGTTTGTCCA
AACTCATCAATGTATCTTATCATGTCTGGCTCTAGCTATCCCGCCCCTAACTCCGCCCATCCCGCCCCTA
ACTCCGCCCAGTTCCGCCCATTCTCCGCCCCATGGCTGACTAATTTTTTTTATTTATGCAGAGGCCGAGG
CCGCCTCGGCCTCTGAGCTATTCCAGAAGTAGTGAGGAGGCTTTTTTGGAGGCCTAGGGACGTACCCAAT
TCGCCCTATAGTGAGTCGTATTACGCGCGCTCACTGGCCGTCGTTTTACAACGTCGTGACTGGGAAAACC
CTGGCGTTACCCAACTTAATCGCCTTGCAGCACATCCCCCTTTCGCCAGCTGGCGTAATAGCGAAGAGGC
CCGCACCGATCGCCCTTCCCAACAGTTGCGCAGCCTGAATGGCGAATGGG
[124 nt withheld, positions 4391-4514]
C
[91 nt withheld, positions 4516-4606]
A
[49 nt withheld, positions 4608-4656]
CCTTTGACGTTGGAGTCCACGTTCTTT
[37 nt withheld, positions 4684-4720]
ACCCTATCTCGGTCTATTCTTTTGATTTATAAGGGATTTTGCCGATTTCGGCCTATTGGTTAAAAAATGA
GCTGATTTAACAAAAATTTAACGCGAATTTTAACAAAATATTAACGCTTACAATTTAGGTGGCACTTTTC
GGGGAAATGTGCGCGGAACCCCTATTTGTTTATTTTTCTAAATACATTCAAATATGTATCCGCTCATGAG
ACAATAACCCTGATAAATGCTTCAATAATATTGAAAAAGGAAGAGTATGAGTATTCAACATTTCCGTGTC
GCCCTTATTCCCTTTTTTGCGGCATTTTGCCTTCCTGTTTTTGCTCACCCAGAAACGCTGGTGAAAGTAA
AAGATGCTGAAGATCAGTTGGGTGCACGAGTGGGTTACATCGAACTGGATCTCAACAGCGGTAAGATCCT
TGAGAGTTTTCGCCCCGAAGAACGTTTTCCAATGATGAGCACTTTTAAAGTTCTGCTATGTGGCGCGGTA
TTATCCCGTATTGACGCCGGGCAAGAGCAACTCGGTCGCCGCATACACTATTCTCAGAATGACTTGGTTG
AGTACTCACCAGTCACAGAAAAGCATCTTACGGATGGCATGACAGTAAGAGAATTATGCAGTGCTGCCAT
AACCATGAGTGATAACACTGCGGCCAACTTACTTCTGACAACGATCGGAGGACCGAAGGAGCTAACCGCT
TTTTTGCACAACATGGGGGATCATGTAACTCGCCTTGATCGTTGGGAACCGGAGCTGAATGAAGCCATAC
CAAACGACGAGCGTGACACCACGATGCCTGTAGCAATGGCAACAACGTTGCGCAAACTATTAACTGGCGA
ACTACTTACTCTAGCTTCCCGGCAACAATTAATAGACTGGATGGAGGCGGATAAAGTTGCAGGACCACTT
CTGCGCTCGGCCCTTCCGGCTGGCTGGTTTATTGCTGATAAATCTGGAGCCGGTGAGCGTGGGTCTCGCG
GTATCATTGCAGCACTGGGGCCAGATGGTAAGCCCTCCCGTATCGTAGTTATCTACACGACGGGGAGTCA
GGCAACTATGGATGAACGAAATAGACAGATCGCTGAGATAGGTGCCTCACTGATTAAGCATTGGTAACTG
TCAGACCAAGTTTACTCATATATACTTTAGATTGATTTAAAACTTCATTTTTAATTTAAAAGGATCTAGG
TGAAGATCCTTTTTGATAATCTCATGACCAAAATCCCTTAACGTGAGTTTTCGTTCCACTGAGCGTCAGA
CCCCGTAGAAAAGATCAAAGGATCTTCTTGAGATCCTTTTTTTCTGCGCGTAATCTGCTGCTTGCAAACA
AAAAAACCACCGCTACCAGCGGTGGTTTGTTTGCCGGATCAAGAGCTACCAACTCTTTTTCCGAAGGTAA
CTGGCTTCAGCAGAGCGCAGATACCAAATACTGTTCTTCTAGTGTAGCCGTAGTTAGGCCACCACTTCAA
GAACTCTGTAGCACCGCCTACATACCTCGCTCTGCTAATCCTGTTACCAGTGGCTGCTGCCAGTGGCGAT
AAGTCGTGTCTTACCGGGTTGGACTCAAGACGATAGTTACCGGATAAGGCGCAGCGGTCGGGCTGAACGG
GGGGTTCGTGCACACAGCCCAGCTTGGAGCGAACGACCTACACCGAACTGAGATACCTACAGCGTGAGCT
ATGAGAAAGCGCCACGCTTCCCGAAGGGAGAAAGGCGGACAGGTATCCGGTAAGCGGCAGGGTCGGAACA
GGAGAGCGCACGAGGGAGCTTCCAGGGGGAAACGCCTGGTATCTTTATAGTCCTGTCGGGTTTCGCCACC
TCTGACTTGAGCGTCGATTTTTGTGATGCTCGTCAGGGGGGCGGAGCCTATGGAAAAACGCCAGCAACGC
GGCCTTTTTACGGTTCCTGGCCTTTTGCTGGCCTTTTGCTCACATGTTCTTTCCTGCGTTATCCCCTGAT
TCTGTGGATAACCGTATTACCGCCTTTGAGTGAGCTGATACCGCTCGCCGCAGCCGAACGACCGAGCGCA
GCGAGTCAGTGAGCGAGGAAGCGGAAGAGCGCCCAATACGCAAACCGCCTCTCCCCGCGCGTTGGCCGAT
TCATTAATGCAGCTGGCACGACAGGTTTCCCGACTGGAAAGCGGGCAGTGAGCGCAACGCAATTAATGTG
AGTTAGCTCACTCATTAGGCACCCCAGGCTTTACACTTTATGCTTCCGGCTCGTATGTTGTGTGGAATTG
TGAGCGGATAACAATTTCACACAGGAAACAGCTATGACCATGATTACGCCAAGCGCGCAATTAACCCTCA
CTAAAGGGAACAAAAGCTGGAGCTGCAAGCTTAATGTAGTCTTATGCAATACTCTTGTAGTCTTGCAACA
TGGTAACGATGAGTTAGCAACATGCCTTACAAGGAGAGAAAAAGCACCGTGCATGGCGATTGGTGGAAGT
AAGGTGGTACGATCGTGCCTTATTAGGAAGGCAACAGACGGGTCTGACATGGATTGGACGAACCACTGAA
TTGCCGCATTGCAGAGATATTGTATTTAAGTGCCTAGCTCGATACATAAACGGGTCTCTCTGGTTAGACC
AGATCTGAGCCTGGGAGCTCTCTGGCTAACTAGGGAACCCACTGCTTAAGCCTCAATAAAGCTTGCCTTG
AGTGCTTCAAGTAGTGTGTGCCCGTCTGTTGTGTGACTCTGGTAACTAGAGATCCCTCAGACCCTTTTAG
TCAGTGTGGAAAATCTCTAGCAGTGGCGCCCGAACAGGGACTTGAAAGCGAAAGGGAAACCAGAGGAGCT
CTCTCGACGCAGGACTCGGCTTGCTGAAGCGCGCACGGCAAGAGGCGAGGGGCGGCGACTGGTGAGTACG
CCAAAAATTTTGACTAGCGGAGGCTAGAAGGAGAGAGATGGGTGCGAGAGCGTCAGTATTAAGCGGGGGA
GAATTAGATCGCGATGGGAAAAAATTCGGTTAAGGCCAGGGGGAAAGAAAAAATATAAATTAAAACATAT
AGTATGGGCAAGCAGGGAGCTAGAACGATTCGCAGTTAATCCTGGCCTGTTAGAAACATCAGAAGGCTGT
AGACAAATACTGGGACAGCTACAACCATCCCTTCAGACAGGATCAGAAGAACTTAGATCATTATATAATA
CAGTAGCAACCCTCTATTGTGTGCATCAAAGGATAGAGATAAAAGACACCAAGGAAGCTTTAGACAAGAT
AGAGGAAGAGCAAAACAAAAGTAAGACCACCGCACAGCAAGCGGCCGCTGATCTTCAGACCTGGAGGAGG
AGATATGAGGGACAATTGGAGAAGTGAATTATATAAATATAAAGTAGTAAAAATTGAACCATTAGGAGTA
GCACCCACCAAGGCAAAGAGAAGAGTGGTGCAGAGAGAAAAAAGAGCAGTGGGAATAGGAGCTTTGTTCC
TTGGGTTCTTGGGAGCAGCAGGAAGCACTATGGGCGCAGCGTCAATGACGCTGACGGTACAGGCCAGACA
ATTATTGTCTGGTATAGTGCAGCAGCAGAACAATTTGCTGAGGGCTATTGAGGCGCAACAGCATCTGTTG
CAACTCACAGTCTGGGGCATCAAGCAGCTCCAGGCAAGAATCCTGGCTGTGGAAAGATACCTAAAGGATC
AACAGCTCCTGGGGATTTGGGGTTGCTCTGGAAAACTCATTTGCACCACTGCTGTGCCTTGGAATGCTAG
TTGGAGTAATAAATCTCTGGAACAGATTTGGAATCACACGACCTGGATGGAGTGGGACAGAGAAATTAAC
AATTACACAAGCTTAATACACTCCTTAATTGAAGAATCGCAAAACCAGCAAGAAAAGAATGAACAAGAAT
TATTGGAATTAGATAAATGGGCAAGTTTGTGGAATTGGTTTAACATAACAAATTGGCTGTGGTATATAAA
ATTATTCATAATGATAGTAGGAGGCTTGGTAGGTTTAAGAATAGTTTTTGCTGTACTTTCTATAGTGAAT
AGAGTTAGGCAGGGATATTCACCATTATCGTTTCAGACCCACCTCCCAACCCCGAGGGGACCCGACAGGC
CCGAAGGAATAGAAGAAGAAGGTGGAGAGAGAGACAGAGACAGATCCATTCGATTAGTGAACGGATC
Features (pLannotate 1.2.2; 29 found; start..end, strand, type, name):
     50..290     +  promoter       U6 promoter: RNA polymerase III promoter for human U6 snRNA
    317..392     +  misc_RNA       gRNA scaffold: guide RNA scaffold for the Streptococcus pyogenes CRISPR/Cas9 system
    440..557     +  misc_feature   cPPT/CTS: central polypurine tract and central termination sequence of HIV-1
    624..690     +  CDS            small t antigen (fragment): SV40 (simian virus 40) small t antigen
    697..1875    +  promoter       EF-1α promoter: strong constitutive promoter for human elongation factor EF-1α
   1892..1917    +  misc_feature   MCS (fragment): multiple cloning site
   1930..2889    +  CDS            NGFR (fragment): TNR16_HUMAN - Also known as TNFRSF16. Experimental evidence at protein level: Swiss-Prot protein existence level 1. Low affinity receptor which can bind to NGF, BDNF, NTF3, and NTF4. Forms a heterodimeric receptor with SORCS2 that binds the precursor forms of NGF, BDNF and NTF3 with high affinity, and has much lower affinity for mature NGF and BDNF (PubMed:24908487). Plays an important role in differentiation and survival of specific neuronal populations during development (By similarity). Can mediate cell survival as well as cell death of neural cells. Plays a role in the inactivation of RHOA
   2920..3508    +  misc_feature   WPRE: woodchuck hepatitis virus posttranscriptional regulatory element
   3513..3650    +  CDS            nef (fragment): NEF_HV1LA - Experimental evidence at protein level: Swiss-Prot protein existence level 1. Extracellular Nef protein targets CD4(+) T-lymphocytes for apoptosis by interacting with CXCR4 surface receptors. From Human immunodeficiency virus type 1 group M subtype B (isolate Lai) (HIV-1).
   3636..3816    +  LTR            5' LTR (truncated): truncated 5' long terminal repeat (LTR) from HIV-1
   3888..4009    +  polyA_signal   SV40 poly(A) signal: SV40 polyadenylation signal
   4049..4184    +  rep_origin     SV40 ori: SV40 origin of replication
   4205..4223    -  promoter       T7 promoter: promoter for bacteriophage T7 RNA polymerase
   4231..4386    +  CDS            lacZα (fragment): LacZα fragment of β-galactosidase; lacZ fragment
   4391..4819    +  rep_origin     f1 ori (sequence partly withheld): f1 bacteriophage origin of replication; arrow indicates direction of (+) strand synthesis
   4872..4976    +  promoter       AmpR promoter: bla
   4977..5837    +  CDS            AmpR: β-lactamase; bla; confers resistance to ampicillin, carbenicillin, and related antibiotics
   6008..6596    +  rep_origin     ori: high-copy-number ColE1/pMB1/pBR322/pUC origin of replication
   6779..6871    +  CDS            lacI (fragment): lac repressor; lacI; The lac repressor binds to the lac operator to inhibit transcription in E. coli. This inhibition can be relieved by adding lactose or isopropyl-β-D-thiogalactopyranoside (IPTG).
   6884..6905    +  protein_bind   CAP binding site: CAP binding activates transcription in the presence of cAMP. E. coli catabolite activator protein
   6920..6950    +  promoter       lac promoter: promoter for the E. coli lac operon
   6958..6974    +  protein_bind   lac operator: The lac repressor binds to the lac operator to inhibit transcription in E. coli. This inhibition can be relieved by adding lactose or isopropyl-β-D-thiogalactopyranoside (IPTG). lac repressor encoded by lacI
   7019..7037    +  promoter       T3 promoter: promoter for bacteriophage T3 RNA polymerase
   7065..7291    +  promoter       RSV promoter: Rous sarcoma virus enhancer/promoter
   7292..7472    +  LTR            5' LTR (truncated): truncated 5' long terminal repeat (LTR) from HIV-1
   7519..7644    +  misc_feature   HIV-1 Ψ: packaging signal of human immunodeficiency virus type 1
   7628..7991    +  CDS            HIV-1 gag (fragment): gag protein from human immunodeficiency virus 1; gag
   8137..8370    +  misc_feature   RRE: The Rev response element (RRE) of HIV-1 allows for Rev-dependent mRNA export from the nucleus to the cytoplasm.
   8747..8847    +  CDS            Rev (fragment): human immunodeficiency virus 1 (HIV-1) Rev protein; rev; enhances nuclear export of unspliced and incompletely spliced viral mRNAs
