[The description below was written by a language model from this plasmid's Addgene catalogue record and pLannotate feature annotations shown in this document.]
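Description:
pLKO_HSV.AU1.Ollas_NGFR is a lentiviral CRISPR vector built on the pLKO backbone that pairs a guide RNA expression cassette with a protein barcode ("Pro-Code") reporter. It is propagated in E. coli as a high-copy plasmid through a ColE1/pUC-type origin with ampicillin selection (AmpR). An f1 ori, an SV40 origin and poly(A) signal, and lac-derived remnants are also annotated in the plasmid backbone. The viral portion has a third-generation layout: an RSV promoter drives a truncated HIV-1 5' LTR, followed by the Ψ packaging signal with a gag fragment, the RRE for Rev-dependent export of genomic RNA, and a cPPT/CTS. A second truncated LTR lies downstream of the payload, and the annotation tool labels it as a 5' LTR although it sits in the 3' position.

Between the LTRs sit two expression units. A human U6 Pol III promoter is followed by the S. pyogenes Cas9 gRNA scaffold, providing a site for cloning an sgRNA; no Cas9 is annotated, so the nuclease must come from elsewhere. Downstream, the EF-1α promoter drives human NGFR truncated to remove its signaling domain (dNGFR), so it serves as an inert cell-surface scaffold. Its transcript is stabilised by a WPRE. According to the catalogue entry, the receptor carries an N-terminal combination of three linear epitopes, HSV, AU1 and Ollas, although these tags are not individually annotated in the feature table. This epitope combination forms a barcode readable with antibodies by cytometry. Linking each barcode to a particular guide lets transduced cells be tracked and allows pooled CRISPR screens with phenotypic readouts at single-cell resolution. No mammalian drug-selection marker is annotated.
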