Addgene plasmid #158273: pLKO_HSV.AU1.Ollas_NGFR
Purpose: Protein Barcode (Pro-Code) for vector/cell tracking. Contains U6 trRNA cassette for sgRNA cloning. Enables phenotypic CRISPR screens at a single cell resolution (using cytometry).
Depositing lab: Brian Brown. Depositing organization: Icahn School of Medicine at Mount Sinai. Publication: Protein Barcodes Enable High-Dimensional Single-Cell CRISPR Screens. Wroblewska A, Dhainaut M, Ben-Zvi B, Rose SA, Park ES, Amir ED, Bektesevic A, Baccarini A, Merad M, Rahman AH, Brown BD. Cell. 2018 Nov 1;175(4):1141-1155.e16. doi: 10.1016/j.cell.2018.09.022. Epub 2018 Oct 18. PubMed 30343902.
Backbone
  Vector backbone: pLKO
  Backbone size w/o insert (bp): 9000
  Vector type: Lentiviral, CRISPR
Growth in bacteria
  Bacterial resistance: Ampicillin, 100 μg/mL
  Growth temperature: 37°C
  Growth strain: NEB Stable
  Copy number: High Copy
Gene/Insert
  Gene/Insert name: Pro-Code Tagged human dNGFR
  Species: H. sapiens (human)
  Insert size (bp): 1000
  Mutation: Truncation of the signaling domain
  Entrez Gene: NGFR (a.k.a. CD271, Gp80-LNGFR, TNFRSF16, p75(NTR), p75NTR)
  Promoter: EF1a
  Tag / fusion protein: HSV.AU1.Ollas (N terminal on insert)
  Cloning method: Restriction Enzyme; 5′ cloning site Unknown (unknown if destroyed)
  Sequencing primers: 5′ cctttttgagtttggatcttggttcat
Terms and licenses: Academic/Nonprofit Terms; Industry Terms: Not Available to Industry
How to cite: pLKO_HSV.AU1.Ollas_NGFR was a gift from Brian Brown (Addgene plasmid # 158273 ; http://n2t.net/addgene:158273 ; RRID:Addgene_158273)
