>Addgene plasmid #158273 | pLKO_HSV.AU1.Ollas_NGFR | depositor partial sequence | sequence record 305415 | Tagged NGFR
ATGGGGGCAGGTGCCACCGGCCGCGCCATGGACGGGCCGCGCCTGCTGCTGTTGCTGCTTCTGGGGGTGT
CCCTTGGAGGTGCCAAGGAGGCATGCCAGCCCGAGCTGGCCCCCGAGGACCCCGAGGACGGAGGAGGCGG
GGGAGGGGACACCTATCGGTACATTGGAGGAGGCGGGGGAGGGAGCGGCTTCGCCAACGAGCTGGGCCCC
AGGCTGATGGGCAAGTGCCCCACAGGCCTGTACACACACAGCGGTGAGTGCTGCAAAGCCTGCAACCTGG
GCGAGGGTGTGGCCCAGCCTTGTGGAGCCAACCAGACCGTGTGTGAGCCCTGCCTGGACAGCGTGACGTT
CTCCGACGTGGTGAGCGCGACCGAGCCGTGCAAGCCGTGCACCGAGTGCGTGGGGCTCCAGAGCATGTCG
GCGCCGTGCGTGGAGGCCGACGACGCCGTGTGCCGCTGCGCCTACGGCTACTACCAGGATGAGACGACTG
GGCGCTGCGAGGCGTGCCGCGTGTGCGAGGCGGGCTCGGGCCTCGTGTTCTCCTGCCAGGACAAGCAGAA
CACCGTGTGCGAGGAGTGCCCCGACGGCACGTATTCCGACGAGGCCAACCACGTGGACCCGTGCCTGCCC
TGCACCGTGTGCGAGGACACCGAGCGCCAGCTCCGCGAGTGCACACGCTGGGCCGACGCCGAGTGCGAGG
AGATCCCTGGCCGTTGGATTACACGGTCCACACCCCCAGAGGGCTCGGACAGCACAGCCCCCAGCACCCA
GGAGCCTGAGGCACCTCCAGAACAAGACCTCATAGCCAGCACGGTGGCAGGTGTGGTGACCACAGTGATG
GGCAGCTCCCAGCCCGTGGTGACCCGAGGCACCACCGACAACCTCATCCCTGTCTATTGCTCCATCCTGG
CTGCTGTGGTTGTGGGCCTTGTGGCCTACATAGCCTTCAAGAGGTGGAACAGGGGTATCCTCTAG
